Addgene plasmid #54398: Xpre2-S
Purpose: (Empty Backbone)
Depositing lab: Martin Parniske. Depositing organization: Ludwig-Maximilians-Universitaet Muenchen (LMU). Publication: A modular plasmid assembly kit for multigene expression, gene silencing and silencing rescue in plants. Binder A, Lambert J, Morbitzer R, Popp C, Ott T, Lahaye T, Parniske M. PLoS One. 2014 Feb 13;9(2):e88218. doi: 10.1371/journal.pone.0088218. eCollection 2014. PubMed 24551083.
Backbone
  Vector backbone: pUB-GW-GFP (pCAMBIA)
  Backbone manufacturer: CAMBIA
  Vector type: plant expression
Growth in bacteria
  Bacterial resistance: Spectinomycin, 50 μg/mL
  Growth temperature: 37°C
  Growth strain: DH5alpha
  Copy number: High Copy
Gene/Insert
  Gene/Insert name: None
Terms and licenses: Academic/Nonprofit Terms; Industry Terms: Not Available to Industry
Depositor comments: binary expression vector
How to cite: Xpre2-S was a gift from Martin Parniske (Addgene plasmid # 54398 ; http://n2t.net/addgene:54398 ; RRID:Addgene_54398)
