[The description below was written by a language model from this plasmid's Addgene catalogue record and pLannotate feature annotations shown in this document.]
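Description:
Xpre2-S is an empty binary plant expression vector of about 6.7 kb, derived from pUB-GW-GFP on a pCAMBIA framework and deposited as part of a modular plasmid assembly kit for multigene expression, gene silencing and silencing rescue in plants. It carries no insert. As a binary vector it is built to shuttle between E. coli and Agrobacterium. A high-copy ColE1/pMB1-type origin, with the adjacent pBR322 bom mobilisation region and only a remnant of rop, supports propagation in E. coli. The pVS1 module (oriV, the RepA replication protein and the StaA stability protein) provides stable maintenance in Agrobacterium. Bacterial selection is by spectinomycin, conferred by the aadA aminoglycoside adenylyltransferase gene. This gene sits downstream of a fragment of the class 1 integron Pc promoter and a short leftover piece of a gentamicin acetyltransferase gene, which suggests the marker was taken from an integron-type cassette.

In the annotated sequence, the nopaline-type left and right T-DNA border repeats lie only about 60 nucleotides apart, with no promoter, terminator, reporter or plant selectable marker detected between them. The T-DNA is therefore essentially empty, consistent with a recipient backbone into which assembled expression or silencing units are placed for Agrobacterium-mediated transfer into plant cells. The record does not describe the cloning sites or the assembly chemistry used at this position, nor any plant-active regulatory elements, so these would have to come from the inserted modules. A fragment with homology to a Sinorhizobium protein also appears in the backbone, and its role, if any, is not stated.
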