Features (pLannotate 1.2.2; 12 found; start..end, strand, type, name):
    109..132     +  promoter       Pc promoter (fragment): intI1 (promoter lies within the coding sequence); class 1 integron promoter
    308..364     +  CDS            GmR (fragment): gentamycin acetyltransferase; aacC1; confers resistance to gentamycin
    375..1162    +  CDS            SmR (fragment): aminoglycoside adenylyltransferase (Murphy, 1985); aadA; confers resistance to spectinomycin and streptomycin
   1540..1564    +  misc_feature   LB T-DNA repeat: left border repeat from nopaline C58 T-DNA
   1628..1652    +  misc_feature   RB T-DNA repeat: right border repeat from nopaline C58 T-DNA
   1992..2393    +  CDS            Y4CG_SINFN (fragment): Protein inferred from homology: Swiss-Prot protein existence level 3. From Sinorhizobium fredii (strain NBRC 101917 / NGR234).
   2953..3582    +  CDS            pVS1 StaA: stability protein from the Pseudomonas plasmid pVS1 (Heeb et al., 2000)
   4011..5084    +  CDS            pVS1 RepA: replication protein from the Pseudomonas plasmid pVS1 (Heeb et al., 2000)
   5150..5344    +  rep_origin     pVS1 oriV: origin of replication for the Pseudomonas plasmid pVS1 (Heeb et al., 2000)
   5547..5586    +  CDS            rop (fragment): Rop protein, which maintains plasmids at low copy number; rop
   5688..5828    +  misc_feature   bom: basis of mobility region from pBR322
   6014..6602    -  rep_origin     ori: high-copy-number ColE1/pMB1/pBR322/pUC origin of replication
>Addgene plasmid #54398 | Xpre2-S | depositor full sequence | sequence record 84618 | Full Sequence
ACTAAGCTGCCGGGTTTGAAACACGGATGATCTCGCGGAGGGTAGCATGTTGATTGTAACGATGACAGAG
CGTTGCTGCCTGTGATCAATTCGGGCACGAACCCAGTGGACATAAGCCTGTTCGGTTCGTAAGCTGTAAT
GCAAGTAGCGTATGCGCTCACGCAACTGGTCCAGAACCTTGACCGAACGCAGCGGTGGTAACGGCGCAGT
GGCGGTTTTCATGGCTTGTTATGACTGTTTTTTTGGGGTACAGTCTATGCCTCGGGCATCCAAGCAGCAA
GCGCGTTACGCCGTGGGTCGATGTTTGATGTTATGGAGCAGCAACGATGTTACGCAGCAGGGCAGTCGCC
CTAAAACAAAGTTAAACATCATGGGGGAAGCGGTGATCGCCGAAGTATCGACTCAACTATCAGAGGTAGT
TGGCGTCATCGAGCGCCATCTCGAACCGACGTTGCTGGCCGTACATTTGTACGGCTCCGCAGTGGATGGC
GGCCTGAAGCCACACAGTGATATTGATTTGCTGGTTACGGTGACCGTAAGGCTTGATGAAACAACGCGGC
GAGCTTTGATCAACGACCTTTTGGAAACTTCGGCTTCCCCTGGAGAGAGCGAGATTCTCCGCGCTGTAGA
AGTCACCATTGTTGTGCACGACGACATCATTCCGTGGCGTTATCCAGCTAAGCGCGAACTGCAATTTGGA
GAATGGCAGCGCAATGACATTCTTGCAGGTATCTTCGAGCCAGCCACGATCGACATTGATCTGGCTATCT
TGCTGACAAAAGCAAGAGAACATAGCGTTGCCTTGGTAGGTCCAGCGGCGGAGGAACTCTTTGATCCGGT
TCCTGAACAGGATCTATTTGAGGCGCTAAATGAAACCTTAACGCTATGGAACTCGCCGCCCGACTGGGCT
GGCGATGAGCGAAATGTAGTGCTTACGTTGTCCCGCATTTGGTACAGCGCAGTAACCGGCAAAATCGCGC
CGAAGGATGTCGCTGCCGACTGGGCAATGGAGCGCCTGCCGGCCCAGTATCAGCCCGTCATACTTGAAGC
TAGACAGGCTTATCTTGGACAAGAAGAAGATCGCTTGGCCTCGCGCGCAGATCAGTTGGAAGAATTTGTC
CACTACGTGAAAGGCGAGATCACCAAGGTAGTCGGCAAATAATGTCTAGCTAGAAATTCGTTCAAGCCGA
CGCCGCTTCGCGGCGCGGCTTAACTCAAGCGTTAGATGCACTAAGCACATAATTGCTCACAGCCAAACTA
TCAGGTCAAGTCTGCTTTTATTATTTTTAAGCGTGCATAATAAGCCCTACACAAATTGGGAGATATATCA
TGCATGACCAAAATCCCTTAACGTGAGTTTTCGTTCCACTGAGCGTCAGACCCCGTAGAAAAGATCAAAG
GATCTTCTGCCGGTAACATGAGCAAAGTCTGCCGCCTTACAACGGCTCTCCCGCTGACGCCGTCCCGGAC
TGATGGGCTGCCTGTATCGAGTGGTGATTTTGTGCCGAGCTGCCGGTCGGGGAGCTGTTGGCTGGCTGGT
GGCAGGATATATTGTGGTGTAAACAAATTGACGCTTAGACGGATTACGTGAGACGATACGTCTCATCTGG
TTTAAACTATCAGTGTTTGACAGGATATATTGGCGGGTAAACCTAAGAGAAAAGAGCGTTTATTAGAATA
ATCGGATATTTAAAAGGGCGTGAAAAGGTTTATCCGTTCGTCCATTTGTATGTGCATGCCAACCACAGGG
TTCCCCTCGGGATCAAAGTACTTTGATCCAACCCCTCCGCTGCTATAGTGCAGTCGGCTTCTGACGTTCA
GTGCAGCCTTCTTCTGAAAACGACATGTCGCACAAGTCCTAAGTTACGCGACAGGCTGCCGCCCTGCCCT
TTTCCTGGCGTTTTCTTGTCGCGTGTTTTAGTCGCATAAAGTAGAATACTTGCGACTAGAACCGGAGACA
TTACGCCATGAACAAGAGCGCCGCCGCTGGCCTGCTGGGCTATGCCCGCGTCAGCACCGACGACCAGGAC
TTGACCAACCAACGGGCCGAACTGCACGCGGCCGGCTGCACCAAGCTGTTTTCCGAGAAGATCACCGGCA
CCAGGCGCGACCGCCCGGAGCTGGCCAGGATGCTTGACCACCTACGCCCTGGCGACGTTGTGACAGTGAC
CAGGCTAGACCGCCTGGCCCGCAGCACCCGCGACCTACTGGACATTGCCGAGCGCATCCAGGAGGCCGGC
GCGGGCCTGCGTAGCCTGGCAGAGCCGTGGGCCGACACCACCACGCCGGCCGGCCGCATGGTGTTGACCG
TGTTCGCCGGCATTGCCGAGTTCGAGCGTTCCCTAATCATCGACCGCACCCGGAGCGGGCGCGAGGCCGC
CAAGGCCCGAGGCGTGAAGTTTGGCCCCCGCCCTACCCTCACCCCGGCACAGATCGCGCACGCCCGCGAG
CTGATCGACCAGGAAGGCCGCACCGTGAAAGAGGCGGCTGCACTGCTTGGCGTGCATCGCTCGACCCTGT
ACCGCGCACTTGAGCGCAGCGAGGAAGTGACGCCCACCGAGGCCAGGCGGCGCGGTGCCTTCCGTGAGGA
CGCATTGACCGAGGCCGACGCCCTGGCGGCCGCCGAGAATGAACGCCAAGAGGAACAAGCATGAAACCGC
ACCAGGACGGCCAGGACGAACCGTTTTTCATTACCGAAGAGATCGAGGCGGAGATGATCGCGGCCGGGTA
CGTGTTCGAGCCGCCCGCGCACATCTCAACCGTGCGGCTGCATGAAATCCTGGCCGGTTTGTCTGATGCC
AAGCTGGCGGCCTGGCCGGCCAGCTTGGCCGCTGAAGAAACCGAGCGCCGCCGTCTAAAAAGGTGATGTG
TATTTGAGTAAAACAGCTTGCGTCATGCGGTCGCTGCGTATATGATGCGATGAGTAAATAAACAAATACG
CAAGGGGAACGCATGAAGGTTATCGCTGTACTTAACCAGAAAGGCGGGTCAGGCAAGACGACCATCGCAA
CCCATCTAGCCCGCGCCCTGCAACTCGCCGGGGCCGATGTTCTGTTAGTCGATTCCGATCCCCAGGGCAG
TGCCCGCGATTGGGCGGCCGTGCGGGAAGATCAACCGCTAACCGTTGTCGGCATCGACCGCCCGACGATT
GACCGCGACGTGAAGGCCATCGGCCGGCGCGACTTCGTAGTGATCGACGGAGCGCCCCAGGCGGCGGACT
TGGCTGTGTCCGCGATCAAGGCAGCCGACTTCGTGCTGATTCCGGTGCAGCCAAGCCCTTACGACATATG
GGCCACCGCCGACCTGGTGGAGCTGGTTAAGCAGCGCATTGAGGTCACGGATGGAAGGCTACAAGCGGCC
TTTGTCGTGTCGCGGGCGATCAAAGGCACGCGCATCGGCGGTGAGGTTGCCGAGGCGCTGGCCGGGTACG
AGCTGCCCATTCTTGAGTCCCGTATCACGCAGCGCGTGAGCTACCCAGGCACTGCCGCCGCCGGCACAAC
CGTTCTTGAATCAGAACCCGAGGGCGACGCTGCCCGCGAGGTCCAGGCGCTGGCCGCTGAAATTAAATCA
AAACTCATTTGAGTTAATGAGGTAAAGAGAAAATGAGCAAAAGCACAAACACGCTAAGTGCCGGCCGTCC
GAGCGCACGCAGCAGCAAGGCTGCAACGTTGGCCAGCCTGGCAGACACGCCAGCCATGAAGCGGGTCAAC
TTTCAGTTGCCGGCGGAGGATCACACCAAGCTGAAGATGTACGCGGTACGCCAAGGCAAGACCATTACCG
AGCTGCTATCTGAATACATCGCGCAGCTACCAGAGTAAATGAGCAAATGAATAAATGAGTAGATGAATTT
TAGCGGCTAAAGGAGGCGGCATGGAAAATCAAGAACAACCAGGCACCGACGCCGTGGAATGCCCCATGTG
TGGAGGAACGGGCGGTTGGCCAGGCGTAAGCGGCTGGGTTGCCTGCCGGCCCTGCAATGGCACTGGAACC
CCCAAGCCCGAGGAATCGGCGTGAGCGGTCGCAAACCATCCGGCCCGGTACAAATCGGCGCGGCGCTGGG
TGATGACCTGGTGGAGAAGTTGAAGGCCGCGCAGGCCGCCCAGCGGCAACGCATCGAGGCAGAAGCACGC
CCCGGTGAATCGTGGCAAGCGGCCGCTGATCGAATCCGCAAAGAATCCCGGCAACCGCCGGCAGCCGGTG
CGCCGTCGATTAGGAAGCCGCCCAAGGGCGACGAGCAACCAGATTTTTTCGTTCCGATGCTCTATGACGT
GGGCACCCGCGATAGTCGCAGCATCATGGACGTGGCCGTTTTCCGTCTGTCGAAGCGTGACCGACGAGCT
GGCGAGGTGATCCGCTACGAGCTTCCAGACGGGCACGTAGAGGTTTCCGCAGGGCCGGCCGGCATGGCCA
GTGTGTGGGATTACGACCTGGTACTGATGGCGGTTTCCCATCTAACCGAATCCATGAACCGATACCGGGA
AGGGAAGGGAGACAAGCCCGGCCGCGTGTTCCGTCCACACGTTGCGGACGTACTCAAGTTCTGCCGGCGA
GCCGATGGCGGAAAGCAGAAAGACGACCTGGTAGAAACCTGCATTCGGTTAAACACCACGCACGTTGCCA
TGCAGCGTACGAAGAAGGCCAAGAACGGCCGCCTGGTGACGGTATCCGAGGGTGAAGCCTTGATTAGCCG
CTACAAGATCGTAAAGAGCGAAACCGGGCGGCCGGAGTACATCGAGATCGAGCTAGCTGATTGGATGTAC
CGCGAGATCACAGAAGGCAAGAACCCGGACGTGCTGACGGTTCACCCCGATTACTTTTTGATCGATCCCG
GCATCGGCCGTTTTCTCTACCGCCTGGCACGCCGCGCCGCAGGCAAGGCAGAAGCCAGATGGTTGTTCAA
GACGATCTACGAACGCAGTGGCAGCGCCGGAGAGTTCAAGAAGTTCTGTTTCACCGTGCGCAAGCTGATC
GGGTCAAATGACCTGCCGGAGTACGATTTGAAGGAGGAGGCGGGGCAGGCTGGCCCGATCCTAGTCATGC
GCTACCGCAACCTGATCGAGGGCGAAGCATCCGCCGGTTCCTAATGTACGGAGCAGATGCTAGGGCAAAT
TGCCCTAGCAGGGGAAAAAGGTCGAAAAGGACTCTTTCCTGTGGATAGCACGTACATTGGGAACCCAAAG
CCGTACATTGGGAACCGGAACCCGTACATTGGGAACCCAAAGCCGTACATTGGGAACCGGTCACACATGT
AAGTGACTGATATAAAAGAGAAAAAAGGCGATTTTTCCGCCTAAAACTCTTTAAAACTTATTAAAACTCT
TAAAACCCGCCTGGCCTGTGCATAACTGTCTGGCCAGCGCACAGCCGAAGAGCTGCAAAAAGCGCCTACC
CTTCGGTCGCTGCGCTCCCTACGCCCCGCCGCTTCGCGTCGGCCTATCGCGGCCGCTGGCCGCTCAAAAA
TGGCTGGCCTACGGCCAGGCAATCTACCAGGGCGCGGACAAGCCGCGCCGTCGCCACTCGACCGCCGGCG
CCCACATCAAGGCACCCTGCCTCGCGCGTTTCGGTGATGACGGTGAAAACCTCTGACACATGCAGCTCCC
GGAGACAGTCACAGCTTGTCTGTAAGCGGATGCCGGGAGCAGACAAGCCCGTCAGGGCGCGTCAGCGGGT
GTTGGCGGGTGTCGGGGCGCAGCCATGACCCAGTCACGTAGCGATAGCGGAGTGTATACTGGCTTAACTA
TGCGGCATCAGAGCAGATTGTACTGAGAGTGCACCATATGCGGTGTGAAATACCGCACAGATGCGTAAGG
AGAAAATACCGCATCAGGCGCTCTTCCGCTTCCTCGCTCACTGACTCGCTGCGCTCGGTCGTTCGGCTGC
GGCGAGCGGTATCAGCTCACTCAAAGGCGGTAATACGGTTATCCACAGAATCAGGGGATAACGCAGGAAA
GAACATGTGAGCAAAAGGCCAGCAAAAGGCCAGGAACCGTAAAAAGGCCGCGTTGCTGGCGTTTTTCCAT
AGGCTCCGCCCCCCTGACGAGCATCACAAAAATCGACGCTCAAGTCAGAGGTGGCGAAACCCGACAGGAC
TATAAAGATACCAGGCGTTTCCCCCTGGAAGCTCCCTCGTGCGCTCTCCTGTTCCGACCCTGCCGCTTAC
CGGATACCTGTCCGCCTTTCTCCCTTCGGGAAGCGTGGCGCTTTCTCATAGCTCACGCTGTAGGTATCTC
AGTTCGGTGTAGGTCGTTCGCTCCAAGCTGGGCTGTGTGCACGAACCCCCCGTTCAGCCCGACCGCTGCG
CCTTATCCGGTAACTATCGTCTTGAGTCCAACCCGGTAAGACACGACTTATCGCCACTGGCAGCAGCCAC
TGGTAACAGGATTAGCAGAGCGAGGTATGTAGGCGGTGCTACAGAGTTCTTGAAGTGGTGGCCTAACTAC
GGCTACACTAGAAGGACAGTATTTGGTATCTGCGCTCTGCTGAAGCCAGTTACCTTCGGAAAAAGAGTTG
GTAGCTCTTGATCCGGCAAACAAACCACCGCTGGTAGCGGTGGTTTTTTTGTTTGCAAGCAGCAGATTAC
GCGCAGAAAAAAAGGATCTCAAGAAGATCCTTTGATCTTTTCTACGGGGTCTGACGCTCATCGGAAGAAC
GGCA
