>Addgene plasmid #54398 | Xpre2-S | addgene partial sequence | sequence record 99626 | Spect-F 5'-cagcccgtcatacttgaagc-3'
CGCTTGGCCTCGCGCGCAGATCAGTTGGAAGAATTTGTCCACTACGTGAAAGGCGAGATCACCAAGGTAG
TCGGCAAATAATGTCTAGCTAGAAATTCGTTCAAGCCGACGCCGCTTCGCGGCGCGGCTTAACTCAAGCG
TTAGATGCACTAAGCACATAATTGCTCACAGCCAAACTATCAGGTCAAGTCTGCTTTTATTATTTTTAAG
CGTGCATAATAAGCCCTACACAAATTGGGAGATATATCATGCATGACCAAAATCCCTTAACGTGAGTTTT
CGTTCCACTGAGCGTCAGACCCCGTAGAAAAGATCAAAGGATCTTCTGCCGCATGGTGTTGACCGTGTTC
GCCGGCATTGCCGAGTTCGAGCGTTCCCTAATCATCGACCGCACCCGGAGCGGGCGCGAGGCCGCCAAGG
CCCGAGGCGTGAAGTTTGGCCCCCGCCCTACCCTCACCCCGGCACAGATCGCGCACGCCCGCGAGCTGAT
CGACCAGGAAGGCCGCACCGTGAAAGAGGCGGCTGCACTGCTTGGCGTGCATCGCTCGACCCTGTACCGC
GCACTTGAGCGCAGCGAGGAAGTGACGCCCACCGAGGCCAGGCGGCGCGGTGCCTTCCGTGAGGACGCAT
TGACCGAGGCCGACGCCCTGGCGGCCGCCGAGAATGAACGCCAAGAGGAACAAGCATGAAACCGCACCAG
GACGGCCAGGACGAACCG
